Addgene plasmid #47745: ASP-bio
Purpose: Expresses enzymatically monobiotinylated full-length ASP ectodomain with no N-linked glycans upon cotransfection with BirA in mammalian cells. Contains a C-terminal rat Cd4 d3+4 tag.
Depositing lab: Gavin Wright. Depositing organization: Wellcome Sanger Institute. Publication: A library of functional recombinant cell surface and secreted Plasmodium falciparum merozoite proteins. Crosnier C, Wanaguru M, McDade B, Osier FH, Marsh K, Rayner JC, Wright GJ. Mol Cell Proteomics. 2013 Sep 16. 10.1074/mcp.O113.028357 PubMed 24043421.
Backbone
  Vector backbone: pTT3
  Backbone manufacturer: Yves Durocher, NRC
  Backbone size w/o insert (bp): 6633
  Total vector size (bp): 8697
  Vector type: Mammalian Expression
Growth in bacteria
  Bacterial resistance: Ampicillin, 100 μg/mL
  Growth temperature: 37°C
  Growth strain: DH5alpha
  Copy number: High Copy
Gene/Insert
  Gene/Insert name: Codon-optimised ASP
  Species: Synthetic; Plasmodium falciparum
  Insert size (bp): 2064
  Mutation: Exogenous signal peptide of mouse origin, changed Threonine43, Serine67, Threonine70, Serine443, Threonine498, Serine502, Threonine539, Threonine579, Serine637 and Threonine684 to Alanine residues
  Promoter: CMV
  Tag / fusion protein: rat Cd4 d3+4 (C terminal on backbone); enzymatic biotinylation sequence (C terminal on backbone)
  Cloning method: Restriction Enzyme; 5′ cloning site NotI (not destroyed); 3′ cloning site AscI (not destroyed)
  Sequencing primers: 5′ CMV-fwd
Resource information
  A portion of this plasmid was derived from a plasmid made by: pTT3 was obtained under an MTA from Yves Durocher, National Research Council of Canada- Biotechnology Research Institute
Terms and licenses: Academic/Nonprofit Terms; Industry Terms: Not Available to Industry
How to cite: ASP-bio was a gift from Gavin Wright (Addgene plasmid # 47745 ; http://n2t.net/addgene:47745 ; RRID:Addgene_47745)
