[The description below was written by a language model from this plasmid's Addgene catalogue record and pLannotate feature annotations shown in this document.]
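Description:
ASP-bio is a mammalian expression plasmid built on the pTT3 backbone, designed for transient production of a soluble, secreted form of the Plasmodium falciparum merozoite protein ASP. It is maintained in E. coli through a high-copy ColE1/pUC-type origin and selected with ampicillin via the β-lactamase gene. The backbone also carries a fragment of the Epstein-Barr virus oriP, an element that supports episomal maintenance in cells supplying EBNA1, although the record does not name a particular host cell line. Small lac regulatory remnants and other short fragments near the end of the sequence appear to be backbone leftovers with no stated role.

Expression is driven by the CMV enhancer and promoter, followed by adenovirus-derived leader and splice elements and a chimeric intron fragment, which generally improve transcript processing. It is terminated by the rabbit β-globin polyadenylation signal. The roughly 2.1 kb insert, cloned between NotI and AscI sites that both remain intact, is a codon-optimised synthetic sequence encoding the full-length ASP ectodomain. An exogenous mouse signal peptide, annotated as an immunoglobulin heavy chain leader, directs secretion. Ten serine or threonine residues have been changed to alanine to eliminate N-linked glycosylation sites, so the protein is produced without the glycans mammalian cells would otherwise add.

Downstream, the backbone supplies rat Cd4 domains 3 and 4 as a C-terminal tag, followed by an enzymatic biotinylation sequence, which the feature table does not annotate separately. Cotransfection with a BirA-expressing plasmid yields monobiotinylated protein, a form suited to capture on streptavidin. The construct belongs to a library of recombinant merozoite surface and secreted proteins.
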