Features (pLannotate 1.2.2; 18 found; start..end, strand, type, name):
    154..533     +  enhancer       CMV enhancer: human cytomegalovirus immediate early enhancer
    535..734     +  promoter       CMV promoter: human cytomegalovirus (CMV) immediate early promoter
    802..840     +  misc_feature   Ad SA (fragment): adenovirus major late transcript splice acceptor (Friedrich and Soriano, 1991)
    873..1082    -  CDS            PTP (fragment): TERM_ADE02 - Experimental evidence at protein level: Swiss-Prot protein existence level 1. Protein covalently bound to the viral DNA that acts as a primer for viral genomic replication by DNA strand displacement. Assembles on the viral origin of replication in an initiation complex with viral polymerase, DBP, host NFIA and host POU2F1/OCT1. During initiation, the polymerase covalently couples the first dCTP with Ser- 580 of pTP. The terminal protein stimulates the template activity over 20 fold compared to protein-free templates. Neo-synthesized viral genomes are linked to two preterminal prot
   1113..1202    +  intron         chimeric intron (fragment): chimera between introns from adenovirus and immunoglobulin heavy chain genes
   1221..1267    +  CDS            IgH signal sequence (fragment): signal sequence from the mouse immunoglobulin heavy chain variable region
   3411..3971    +  CDS            Cd4 (fragment): CD4_RAT - Experimental evidence at protein level: Swiss-Prot protein existence level 1. Integral membrane glycoprotein that plays an essential role in the immune response and serves multiple functions in responses against both external and internal offenses. In T-cells, functions primarily as a coreceptor for MHC class II molecule:peptide complex. The antigens presented by class II peptides are derived from extracellular proteins while class I peptides are derived from cytosolic proteins. Interacts simultaneously with the T-cell receptor (TCR) and the MHC class II presented by antigen presenti
   4077..4132    +  polyA_signal   β-globin poly(A) signal: rabbit β-globin polyadenylation signal (Gil and Proudfoot, 1987)
   4646..6327    -  rep_origin     oriP (fragment): Epstein-Barr virus oriP replication origin (Yates et al., 2000)
   6454..6558    +  promoter       AmpR promoter: bla
   6559..7419    +  CDS            AmpR: β-lactamase; bla; confers resistance to ampicillin, carbenicillin, and related antibiotics
   7590..8178    +  rep_origin     ori: high-copy-number ColE1/pMB1/pBR322/pUC origin of replication
   8361..8453    +  CDS            lacI (fragment): lac repressor; lacI; The lac repressor binds to the lac operator to inhibit transcription in E. coli. This inhibition can be relieved by adding lactose or isopropyl-β-D-thiogalactopyranoside (IPTG).
   8466..8487    +  protein_bind   CAP binding site: CAP binding activates transcription in the presence of cAMP. E. coli catabolite activator protein
   8502..8532    +  promoter       lac promoter: promoter for the E. coli lac operon
   8540..8556    +  protein_bind   lac operator: The lac repressor binds to the lac operator to inhibit transcription in E. coli. This inhibition can be relieved by adding lactose or isopropyl-β-D-thiogalactopyranoside (IPTG). lac repressor encoded by lacI
   8626..8642    +  promoter       tet promoter (fragment): E. coli promoter for tetracycline efflux protein gene
   8652..8677    -  CDS            bla(M) (fragment): β-lactamase lacking the signal sequence; bla(M); allows cytosolic expression of β-lactamase
>Addgene plasmid #47745 | ASP-bio | depositor full sequence | sequence record 68757 | ASP-bio sequence 8697 bps
AGATCTATACATTGAATCAATATTGGCAATTAGCCATATTAGTCATTGGTTATATAGCATAAATCAATAT
TGGCTATTGGCCATTGCATACGTTGTATCTATATCATAATATGTACATTTATATTGGCTCATGTCCAATA
TGACCGCCATGTTGACATTGATTATTGACTAGTTATTAATAGTAATCAATTACGGGGTCATTAGTTCATA
GCCCATATATGGAGTTCCGCGTTACATAACTTACGGTAAATGGCCCGCCTGGCTGACCGCCCAACGACCC
CCGCCCATTGACGTCAATAATGACGTATGTTCCCATAGTAACGCCAATAGGGACTTTCCATTGACGTCAA
TGGGTGGAGTATTTACGGTAAACTGCCCACTTGGCAGTACATCAAGTGTATCATATGCCAAGTCCGCCCC
CTATTGACGTCAATGACGGTAAATGGCCCGCCTGGCATTATGCCCAGTACATGACCTTACGGGACTTTCC
TACTTGGCAGTACATCTACGTATTAGTCATCGCTATTACCATGGTGATGCGGTTTTGGCAGTACACCAAT
GGGCGTGGATAGCGGTTTGACTCACGGGGATTTCCAAGTCTCCACCCCATTGACGTCAATGGGAGTTTGT
TTTGGCACCAAAATCAACGGGACTTTCCAAAATGTCGTAATAACCCCGCCCCGTTGACGCAAATGGGCGG
TAGGCGTGTACGGTGGGAGGTCTATATAAGCAGAGCTCGTTTAGTGAACCGTCAGATCCTCACTCTCTTC
CGCATCGCTGTCTGCGAGGGCCAGCTGTTGGGCTCGCGGTTGAGGACAAACTCTTCGCGGTCTTTCCAGT
ACTCTTGGATCGGAAACCCGTCGGCCTCCGAACGGTACTCCGCCACCGAGGGACCTGAGCGAGTCCGCAT
CGACCGGATCGGAAAACCTCTCGAGAAAGGCGTCTAACCAGTCACAGTCGCAAGGTAGGCTGAGCACCGT
GGCGGGCGGCAGCGGGTGGCGGTCGGGGTTGTTTCTGGCGGAGGTGCTGCTGATGATGTAATTAAAGTAG
GCGGTCTTGAGACGGCGGATGGTCGAGGTGAGGTGTGGCAGGCTTGAGATCCAGCTGTTGGGGTGAGTAC
TCCCTCTCAAAAGCGGGCATTACTTCTGCGCTAAGATTGTCAGTTTCCAAAAACGAGGAGGATTTGATAT
TCACCTGGCCCGATCTGGCCATACACTTGAGTGACAATGACATCCACTTTGCCTTTCTCTCCACAGGTGT
CCACTCCCAGGTCCAAGTTTGCCACCATGGAGTTTCAGACCCAGGTACTCATGTCCCTGCTGCTCTGCAT
GTCTGGTGCGGCCGCCAAAGAGAACAAGAACGACAACTTCCTGAACGGCATCTACAAGCTGCAGAACATC
TGGCGGAACACCGCCCTGGGCGAGCTGGACCTGAAGAAGGCCAACATCGAGAACGCCGAGGGCATCATCG
AGAAGTTCAACGACGCTAACAAGGCTGACTTCAACCAGCACCCCCACTTCAGAAGCAAGCTGTCCTTCCT
GGAACACAAGAACCACAAGGACATGGGCATCGTGACCAACCACCAGAACAAGGACCACAAGAAGAACGAG
TACACCAGCGAAGAGATCATCGACATGAAGCCCCAGCTGGCATCTCAGGAAATGTGGCGGAAGGGCGAGA
ACTTCTACATGCACGGCGCCACCAACACCAACGAGCAGAACGACGACGAGGACCTGTTCGAGAGCTTCCA
CAAGAATCACAACAGCAACATCAAGATCAACAGCCCCTGCTTCGATCTGCAAGACAAAGAGATGTGCAGC
AACAACAAAGAGTGCTTCTACGACGACGCCTACAAAGCCTGCTTCCAGAACTGCGCCCTGGTCAACGAGA
AGAAGTGCAGCCTGTACAGCGAGTGCAAGCACACCCCCAACGGCTGCCAGAACGAGGGCTACCTGAACAT
CCAGGTGTTCGGCAGCAATCTGGGCGGAGATGTGCGGGCCTGCGAGCTGTTTGAGAGCGAGGGCAGCTGC
TACCTGATGGAAAAGCTGTTCAAGAAGCTGTCCGAGGAAAAGAAAGAGACAAGCTTCAACTGCGTGTGGA
TCAGCTACAAGCACGAGCTGCGGAGCTACGACGATGAGAACGAGCCCAAAGAGAATAACGACAACATCGT
GGCCCTGGAAAATAAGAACAAGTACATGTACATGAACAACGTGGAGAGCATCCACAACAACCACCACCTG
GAAAACCCCTACCACGAGGACATCAAGCACAATAAGCACAAGAGCTTCAACTACCACGTGCTGTCCAGCA
GCGTGCCCCGGCAGATCGCCAAGAACGAGAAGTTTCTGAGCCTGCTGCAGCTGAACCTGAAGGGCAAGAA
GAAAGAGAAGAACAAGAAGAAGAAAAAGGACGACGAAGATGACGACGACATCGACGAAGAGGATGACGAT
CTGGACATCGAGGGCAAGAACAACGAGTTCAACGCCGACGAGGAAGAGAACAGCAAGGATCTGAAGAACA
ACAACATCGACGACAACGAAGAGGACGGCACCACCGACGAGGACGACCTGTTTAACAACAAGAAAAAAAA
GAAGAATAACAATAACAACAATGCCAACAACAATAATAACAAGAACAAAAACAAGCAGAACACCAATAAG
AAAAACAACAAGATCATCAACGAGTTCGACGACGATATCGATGAGGTGTCCGAAGAGAATCTGCTGAACG
ACGAAGAGAAGAAGCAGAACAAGATCAAGAATAAGAACATCAATGAGGCCAACAATATCGCCGAGAACAA
TGAGATCGAGATCAGCAGCAAGGACCTGACCGAGCAGTACGAGGACAAGTACAACTACGACAAAAAGAAC
AACATGGGCACCAACAACAACTTCAACAACGCCAATACCTTCGCCAACAATAAGAATAACCTCCACAATA
AGTACATCAACCACGCCAGCCACACCCAGAATGAGAAGGACATCCTGAAGCACAACTTCTACGGCAAGGA
CAACAACGGCGCCTACGAGATCATCAAGGTGGAGACACACATCTGCGCCAACCTGAACGAGAAGCCCAAC
CCCAGCACACTGCTGGAAGGCGCCCTGATCGCCGAAAACGAGGCCCAGCTGCAGAAGATCAAAAAGAAGT
ACAAAGTCACCGACAACGAGATCTGCGTGCGGCCCACCAATAGCGCCTACGTGTCCCTGATCCCCGACAA
GAAGTACTATCTGCTGGGCGAGAAGATCGAGTTCAAGTGCCAGGAAGGCTACAAGATCATTGGCACCACC
AACATCGGCGTGTGCACCGGCAGAAACATCATCAGCCCCAATATCGCCTGCGAGAGCCTGACCAACTTCG
ACGACGTGGAGAAGGACAATATCCAGAAGATGAACAACATCATCAATTCTGGCGCGCCGTCGACCTCCAT
CACGGCCTATAAGAGTGAGGGGGAGTCAGCGGAGTTCTCCTTCCCACTCAACCTTGGAGAGGAAAGCCTG
CAGGGAGAGTTGAGATGGAAGGCAGAGAAGGCTCCTTCTTCCCAGTCCTGGATCACCTTCTCCCTAAAGA
ACCAAAAGGTGTCTGTGCAGAAGTCTACTAGCAACCCCAAGTTCCAGCTGTCCGAAACGCTCCCACTCAC
CCTTCAGATACCCCAGGTCTCCCTTCAGTTTGCTGGTTCTGGCAACCTGACCCTGACTCTGGACAGAGGG
ATACTGTATCAGGAAGTGAACCTGGTGGTGATGAAAGTGACTCAGCCCGACAGCAACACTTTGACCTGTG
AGGTGATGGGACCCACCTCACCCAAGATGAGACTGATCTTGAAGCAGGAGAATCAGGAGGCCAGGGTCTC
CAGGCAGGAGAAAGTGATTCAAGTGCAGGCCCCTGAAGCAGGGGTGTGGCAATGTCTACTGAGTGAAGGT
GAAGAGGTCAAGATGGACTCCAAGATCCAGGTTTTATCCAAAGGGTTGAATTCCGGATCACTGCATCATA
TTCTGGATGCACAGAAAATGGTGTGGAATCATCGTTAAGTCTAGACACGTGATTAATTAAGGATCCCCCG
ACCTCGACCTCTGGCTAATAAAGGAAATTTATTTTCATTGCAATAGTGTGTTGGAATTTTTTGTGTCTCT
CACTCGGAAGGACATATGGGAGGGCAAATCATTTGGTCGAGATCCCTCGGAGATCTCTAGCTAGAGGATC
GATCCCCGCCCCGGACGAACTAAACCTGACTACGACATCTCTGCCCCTTCTTCGCGGGGCAGTGCATGTA
ATCCCTTCAGTTGGTTGGTACAACTTGCCAACTGGGCCCTGTTCCACATGTGACACGGGGGGGGACCAAA
CACAAAGGGGTTCTCTGACTGTAGTTGACATCCTTATAAATGGATGTGCACATTTGCCAACACTGAGTGG
CTTTCATCCTGGAGCAGACTTTGCAGTCTGTGGACTGCAACACAACATTGCCTTTATGTGTAACTCTTGG
CTGAAGCTCTTACACCAATGCTGGGGGACATGTACCTCCCAGGGGCCCAGGAAGACTACGGGAGGCTACA
CCAACGTCAATCAGAGGGGCCTGTGTAGCTACCGATAAGCGGACCCTCAAGAGGGCATTAGCAATAGTGT
TTATAAGGCCCCCTTGTTAACCCTAAACGGGTAGCATATGCTTCCCGGGTAGTAGTATATACTATCCAGA
CTAACCCTAATTCAATAGCATATGTTACCCAACGGGAAGCATATGCTATCGAATTAGGGTTAGTAAAAGG
GTCCTAAGGAACAGCGATATCTCCCACCCCATGAGCTGTCACGGTTTTATTTACATGGGGTCAGGATTCC
ACGAGGGTAGTGAACCATTTTAGTCACAAGGGCAGTGGCTGAAGATCAAGGAGCGGGCAGTGAACTCTCC
TGAATCTTCGCCTGCTTCTTCATTCTCCTTCGTTTAGCTAATAGAATAACTGCTGAGTTGTGAACAGTAA
GGTGTATGTGAGGTGCTCGAAAACAAGGTTTCAGGTGACGCCCCCAGAATAAAATTTGGACGGGGGGTTC
AGTGGTGGCATTGTGCTATGACACCAATATAACCCTCACAAACCCCTTGGGCAATAAATACTAGTGTAGG
AATGAAACATTCTGAATATCTTTAACAATAGAAATCCATGGGGTGGGGACAAGCCGTAAAGACTGGATGT
CCATCTCACACGAATTTATGGCTATGGGCAACACATAATCCTAGTGCAATATGATACTGGGGTTATTAAG
ATGTGTCCCAGGCAGGGACCAAGACAGGTGAACCATGTTGTTACACTCTATTTGTAACAAGGGGAAAGAG
AGTGGACGCCGACAGCAGCGGACTCCACTGGTTGTCTCTAACACCCCCGAAAATTAAACGGGGCTCCACG
CCAATGGGGCCCATAAACAAAGACAAGTGGCCACTCTTTTTTTTGAAATTGTGGAGTGGGGGCACGCGTC
AGCCCCCACACGCCGCCCTGCGGTTTTGGACTGTAAAATAAGGGTGTAATAACTTGGCTGATTGTAACCC
CGCTAACCACTGCGGTCAAACCACTTGCCCACAAAACCACTAATGGCACCCCGGGGAATACCTGCATAAG
TAGGTGGGCGGGCCAAGATAGGGGCGCGATTGCTGCGATCTGGAGGACAAATTACACACACTTGCGCCTG
AGCGCCAAGCACAGGGTTGTTGGTCCTCATATTCACGAGGTCGCTGAGAGCACGGTGGGCTAATGTTGCC
ATGGGTAGCATATACTACCCAAATATCTGGATAGCATATGCTATCCTAATCTATATCTGGGTAGCATAGG
CTATCCTAATCTATATCTGGGTAGCATATGCTATCCTAATCTATATCTGGGTAGTATATGCTATCCTAAT
TTATATCTGGGTAGCATAGGCTATCCTAATCTATATCTGGGTAGCATATGCTATCCTAATCTATATCTGG
GTAGTATATGCTATCCTAATCTGTATCCGGGTAGCATATGCTATCCTAATAGAGATTAGGGTAGTATATG
CTATCCTAATTTATATCTGGGTAGCATATACTACCCAAATATCTGGATAGCATATGCTATCCTAATCTAT
ATCTGGGTAGCATATGCTATCCTAATCTATATCTGGGTAGCATAGGCTATCCTAATCTATATCTGGGTAG
CATATGCTATCCTAATCTATATCTGGGTAGTATATGCTATCCTAATTTATATCTGGGTAGCATAGGCTAT
CCTAATCTATATCTGGGTAGCATATGCTATCCTAATCTATATCTGGGTAGTATATGCTATCCTAATCTGT
ATCCGGGTAGCATATGCTATCCTCATGATAAGCTGTCAAACATGAGAATTTTCTTGAAGACGAAAGGGCC
TCGTGATACGCCTATTTTTATAGGTTAATGTCATGATAATAATGGTTTCTTAGACGTCAGGTGGCACTTT
TCGGGGAAATGTGCGCGGAACCCCTATTTGTTTATTTTTCTAAATACATTCAAATATGTATCCGCTCATG
AGACAATAACCCTGATAAATGCTTCAATAATATTGAAAAAGGAAGAGTATGAGTATTCAACATTTCCGTG
TCGCCCTTATTCCCTTTTTTGCGGCATTTTGCCTTCCTGTTTTTGCTCACCCAGAAACGCTGGTGAAAGT
AAAAGATGCTGAAGATCAGTTGGGTGCACGAGTGGGTTACATCGAACTGGATCTCAACAGCGGTAAGATC
CTTGAGAGTTTTCGCCCCGAAGAACGTTTTCCAATGATGAGCACTTTTAAAGTTCTGCTATGTGGCGCGG
TATTATCCCGTGTTGACGCCGGGCAAGAGCAACTCGGTCGCCGCATACACTATTCTCAGAATGACTTGGT
TGAGTACTCACCAGTCACAGAAAAGCATCTTACGGATGGCATGACAGTAAGAGAATTATGCAGTGCTGCC
ATAACCATGAGTGATAACACTGCGGCCAACTTACTTCTGACAACGATCGGAGGACCGAAGGAGCTAACCG
CTTTTTTGCACAACATGGGGGATCATGTAACTCGCCTTGATCGTTGGGAACCGGAGCTGAATGAAGCCAT
ACCAAACGACGAGCGTGACACCACGATGCCTGCAGCAATGGCAACAACGTTGCGCAAACTATTAACTGGC
GAACTACTTACTCTAGCTTCCCGGCAACAATTAATAGACTGGATGGAGGCGGATAAAGTTGCAGGACCAC
TTCTGCGCTCGGCCCTTCCGGCTGGCTGGTTTATTGCTGATAAATCTGGAGCCGGTGAGCGTGGGTCTCG
CGGTATCATTGCAGCACTGGGGCCAGATGGTAAGCCCTCCCGTATCGTAGTTATCTACACGACGGGGAGT
CAGGCAACTATGGATGAACGAAATAGACAGATCGCTGAGATAGGTGCCTCACTGATTAAGCATTGGTAAC
TGTCAGACCAAGTTTACTCATATATACTTTAGATTGATTTAAAACTTCATTTTTAATTTAAAAGGATCTA
GGTGAAGATCCTTTTTGATAATCTCATGACCAAAATCCCTTAACGTGAGTTTTCGTTCCACTGAGCGTCA
GACCCCGTAGAAAAGATCAAAGGATCTTCTTGAGATCCTTTTTTTCTGCGCGTAATCTGCTGCTTGCAAA
CAAAAAAACCACCGCTACCAGCGGTGGTTTGTTTGCCGGATCAAGAGCTACCAACTCTTTTTCCGAAGGT
AACTGGCTTCAGCAGAGCGCAGATACCAAATACTGTTCTTCTAGTGTAGCCGTAGTTAGGCCACCACTTC
AAGAACTCTGTAGCACCGCCTACATACCTCGCTCTGCTAATCCTGTTACCAGTGGCTGCTGCCAGTGGCG
ATAAGTCGTGTCTTACCGGGTTGGACTCAAGACGATAGTTACCGGATAAGGCGCAGCGGTCGGGCTGAAC
GGGGGGTTCGTGCACACAGCCCAGCTTGGAGCGAACGACCTACACCGAACTGAGATACCTACAGCGTGAG
CTATGAGAAAGCGCCACGCTTCCCGAAGGGAGAAAGGCGGACAGGTATCCGGTAAGCGGCAGGGTCGGAA
CAGGAGAGCGCACGAGGGAGCTTCCAGGGGGAAACGCCTGGTATCTTTATAGTCCTGTCGGGTTTCGCCA
CCTCTGACTTGAGCGTCGATTTTTGTGATGCTCGTCAGGGGGGCGGAGCCTATGGAAAAACGCCAGCAAC
GCGGCCTTTTTACGGTTCCTGGCCTTTTGCTGGCCTTTTGCTCACATGTTCTTTCCTGCGTTATCCCCTG
ATTCTGTGGATAACCGTATTACCGCCTTTGAGTGAGCTGATACCGCTCGCCGCAGCCGAACGACCGAGCG
CAGCGAGTCAGTGAGCGAGGAAGCGGAAGAGCGCCCAATACGCAAACCGCCTCTCCCCGCGCGTTGGCCG
ATTCATTAATGCAGCTGGCACGACAGGTTTCCCGACTGGAAAGCGGGCAGTGAGCGCAACGCAATTAATG
TGAGTTAGCTCACTCATTAGGCACCCCAGGCTTTACACTTTATGCTTCCGGCTCGTATGTTGTGTGGAAT
TGTGAGCGGATAACAATTTCACACAGGAAACAGCTATGACCATGATTACGCCAAGCTCTAGCTAGAGGTC
GACCAATTCTCATGTTTGACAGCTTATCATCGCAGATCCGGGCAACGTTGTTGCCATTGCTGCAGGCGCA
GAACTGGTAGGTATGGA
