>Addgene plasmid #47745 | ASP-bio | addgene partial sequence | sequence record 71147 | CMV-F 5'-CGCAAATGGGCGGTAGGCGTG-3'
GAACCGTCAGATCCTCACTCTCTTCCGCATCGCTGTCTGCGAGGGCCAGCTGTTGGGCTCGCGGTTGAGG
ACAAACTCTTCGCGGTCTTTCCAGTACTCTTGGATCGGAAACCCGTCGGCCTCCGAACGGTACTCCGCCA
CCGAGGGACCTGAGCGAGTCCGCATCGACCGGATCGGAAAACCTCTCGAGAAAGGCGTCTAACCAGTCAC
AGTCGCAAGGTAGGCTGAGCACCGTGGCGGGCGGCAGCGGGTGGCGGTCGGGGTTGTTTCTGGCGGAGGT
GCTGCTGATGATGTAATTAAAGTAGGCGGTCTTGAGACGGCGGATGGTCGAGGTGAGGTGTGGCAGGCTT
GAGATCCAGCTGTTGGGGTGAGTACTCCCTCTCAAAAGCGGGCATTACTTCTGCGCTAAGATTGTCAGTT
TCCAAAAACGAGGAGGATTTGATATTCACCTGGCCCGATCTGGCCATACACTTGAGTGACAATGACATCC
ACTTTGCCTTTCTCTCCACAGGTGTCCACTCCCAGGTCCAAGTTTGCCACCATGGAGTTTCAGACCCAGG
TACTCATGTCCCTGCTGCTCTGCATGTCTGGTGCGGCCGCCAAAGAGAACAAGAACGACAACTTCCTGAA
CGGCATCTACAAGCTGCAGAACATCTGGCGGAACACCGCCCTGGGCGAGCTGGACCTGAAGAAGGCCAAC
ATCGAGAACGCCGAGGGCATCATCGAGAAGTTCAACGACGCTAACAAGGCTGACTTCAACCAGCACCCCC
ACTTCAGAAGCAAGCTGTCCTTCCTGGAACACAAGAACCACAAGGACATGGGCATCGTGACCAACCACCA
GAACAAGGACCACAAGAA
