>Addgene plasmid #47745 | ASP-bio | addgene partial sequence | sequence record 71502 | EBVori-F 5'-CCACTCAGTGTTGGCAAATG-3'
TCAGAGAACCCCTTTGTGTTTGGTCCCCCCCCGTGTCACATGTGGAACAGGGCCCAGTTGGCAAGTTGTA
CCAACCAACTGAAGGGATTACATGCACTGCCCCGCGAAGAAGGGGCAGAGATGTCGTAGTCAGGTTTAGT
TCGTCCGGGGCGGGGATCGATCCTCTAGCTAGAGATCTCCGAGGGATCTCGACCAAATGATTTGCCCTCC
CATATGTCCTTCCGAGTGAGAGACACAAAAAATTCCAACACACTATTGCAATGAAAATAAATTTCCTTTA
TTAGCCAGAGGTCGAGGTCGGGGGATCCTTAATTAATCACGTGTCTAGACTTAACGATGATTCCACACCA
TTTTCTGTGCATCCAGAATATGATGCAGTGATCCGGAATTCAACCCTTTGGATAAAACCTGGATCTTGGA
GTCCATCTTGACCTCTTCACCTTCACTCAGTAGACATTGCCACACCCCTGCTTCAGGGGCCTGCACTTGA
ATCACTTTCTCCTGCCTGGAGACCCTGGCCTCCTGATTCTCCTGCTTCAAGATCAGTCTCATCTTGGGTG
AGGTGGGTCCCATCACCTCACAGGTCAAAGTGTTGCTGTCGGGCTGAGTCACTTTCATCACCACCAGGTT
CACTTCCTGATACAGTATCCCTCTGTCCAGAGTCAGGGTCAGGTTGCCAGAACCAGCAAACTGAAGGGAG
ACCTGGGGTATCTGAAGGGTGAGTGGGAGCGTTTCGGACAGCTGGAACTTGGGGTTGCTAGTAGACTTCT
GCACAGACACCTTTTGGTTCTTTAGGGAGAAGGTGATCCAGGACTGGGAAGAAGGAGCCTTCTCTGCCTT
CCATCTCAACTCTCCCTGCAGGCTTTCCTCTCCAAGGTTGAGTGGGAA
