>Addgene plasmid #47745 | ASP-bio | addgene partial sequence | sequence record 72182 | rCd4-R 5'-TCCCTGCAGGCTTTCCTCTCCAAGGTTGAG-3'
CTCACTCTTATAGGCCGTGATGGAGGTCGACGGCGCGCCAGAATTGATGATGTTGTTCATCTTCTGGATA
TTGTCCTTCTCCACGTCGTCGAAGTTGGTCAGGCTCTCGCAGGCGATATTGGGGCTGATGATGTTTCTGC
CGGTGCACACGCCGATGTTGGTGGTGCCAATGATCTTGTAGCCTTCCTGGCACTTGAACTCGATCTTCTC
GCCCAGCAGATAGTACTTCTTGTCGGGGATCAGGGACACGTAGGCGCTATTGGTGGGCCGCACGCAGATC
TCGTTGTCGGTGACTTTGTACTTCTTTTTGATCTTCTGCAGCTGGGCCTCGTTTTCGGCGATCAGGGCGC
CTTCCAGCAGTGTGCTGGGGTTGGGCTTCTCGTTCAGGTTGGCGCAGATGTGTGTCTCCACCTTGATGAT
CTCGTAGGCGCCGTTGTTGTCCTTGCCGTAGAAGTTGTGCTTCAGGATGTCCTTCTCATTCTGGGTGTGG
CTGGCGTGGTTGATGTACTTATTGTGGAGGTTATTCTTATTGTTGGCGAAGGTATTGGCGTTGTTGAAGT
TGTTGTTGGTGCCCATGTTGTTCTTTTTGTCGTAGTTGTACTTGTCCTCGTACTGCTCGGTCAGGTCCTT
GCTGCTGATCTCGATCTCATTGTTCTCGGCGATATTGTTGGCCTCATTGATGTTCTTATTCTTGATCTTG
TTCTGCTTCTTCTCTTCGTCGTTCAGCAGATTCTCTTCGGACACCTCATCGATATCGTCGTCGAACTCGT
TGATGATCTTGTTGTTTTTCTTATTGGTGTTCTGCTTGTTTTTGTTCTTGTTATTATTGTTGTTGGCATT
GTTGTTATTGTTATTCTTCTTTTTTTTCTTGTTGTTAAACAGGTCGTCCTCGTCGGTGGTGCCGTCCTCT
TCGTTGTCGTC
